>Addgene plasmid #212851 | pCYP18 | addgene full sequence | sequence record 423276 | Addgene NGS Result
ACTGACTCGCTGCACGAGGCAGACCTCAGCGCTAGCGGAGTGTATACTGGCTTACTATGTTGGCACTGAT
GAGGGTGTCAGTGAAGTGCTTCATGTGGCAGGAGAAAAAAGGCTGCACCGGTGCGTCAGCAGAATATGTG
ATACAGGATATATTCCGCTTCCTCGCTCACTGACTCGCTACGCTCGGTCGTTCGACTGCGGCGAGCGGAA
ATGGCTTACGAACGGGGCGGAGATTTCCTGGAAGATGCCAGGAAGATACTTAACAGGGAAGTGAGAGGGC
CGCGGCAAAGCCGTTTTTCCATAGGCTCCGCCCCCCTGACAAGCATCACGAAATCTGACGCTCAAATCAG
TGGTGGCGAAACCCGACAGGACTATAAAGATACCAGGCGTTTCCCCCTGGCGGCTCCCTCGTGCGCTCTC
CTGTTCCTGCCTTTCGGTTTACCGGTGTCATTCCGCTGTTATGGCCGCGTTTGTCTCATTCCACGCCTGA
CACTCAGTTCCGGGTAGGCAGTTCGCTCCAAGCTGGACTGTATGCACGAACCCCCCGTTCAGTCCGACCG
CTGCGCCTTATCCGGTAACTATCGTCTTGAGTCCAACCCGGAAAGACATGCAAAAGCACCACTGGCAGCA
GCCACTGGTAATTGATTTAGAGGAGTTAGTCTTGAAGTCATGCGCCGGTTAAGGCTAAACTGAAAGGACA
AGTTTTGGTGACTGCGCTCCTCCAAGCCAGTTACCTCGGTTCAAAGAGTTGGTAGCTCAGAGAACCTTCG
AAAAACCGCCCTGCAAGGCGGTTTTTTCGTTTTCAGAGCAAGAGATTACGCGCAGACCAAAACGATCTCA
AGAAGATCATCTTATTAAGGGGTCTGACGCTCAGTGGAACGAAAAATCAATCTAAAGTATATATGAGTAA
ACTTGGTCTGACAGTTACCTTAGAAAAACTCATCGAGCATCAAATGAAACTGCAATTTATTCATATCAGG
ATTATCAATACCATATTTTTGAAAAAGCCGTTTCTGTAATGAAGGAGAAAACTCACCGAGGCAGTTCCAT
AGGATGGCAAGATCCTGGTATCGGTCTGCGATTCCGACTCGTCCAACATCAATACAACCTATTAATTTCC
CCTCGTCAAAAATAAGGTTATCAAGTGAGAAATCACCATGAGTGACGACTGAATCCGGTGAGAATGGCAA
AAGCTTATGCATTTCTTTCCAGACTTGTTCAACAGGCCAGCCATTACGCTCGTCATCAAAATCACTCGCA
TCAACCAAACCGTTATTCATTCGTGATTGCGCCTGAGCGAGACGAAATACGCGATCGCTGTTAAAAGGAC
AATTACAAACAGGAATCGAATGCAACCGGCGCAGGAACACTGCCAGCGCATCAACAATATTTTCACCTGA
ATCAGGATATTCTTCTAATACCTGGAATGCTGTTTTCCCGGGGATCGCAGTGGTGAGTAACCATGCATCA
TCAGGAGTACGGATAAAATGCTTGATGGTCGGAAGAGGCATAAATTCCGTCAGCCAGTTTAGTCTGACCA
TCTCATCTGTAACATCATTGGCAACGCTACCTTTGCCATGTTTCAGAAACAACTCTGGCGCATCGGGCTT
CCCATACAATCGATAGATTGTCGCACCTGATTGCCCGACATTATCGCGAGCCCATTTATACCCATATAAA
TCAGCATCCATGTTGGAATTTAATCGCGGCCTGGAGCAAGACGTTTCCCGTTGAATATGGCTCATAACAC
CCCTTGTATTACTGTTTATGTAAGCAGACAGTTTTATTGTTCATGATGATATATTTTTATCTTGTGCAAT
GTACATCAGAGATTTTGAGACACAACCAATTATTGAAGGCCTCCCTAACGGGGGGCCTTTTTTTGTTTCT
GGTCTCCCAAGCGCTTAACGATCGTTGGCTGAACAAACAGACAATCTGGTCTGTTTGTATTATGGAAAAT
TTTTCTGTATAATAGATTCAACAAACAGACAATCTGGTCTGTTTGTATTATCAGCGGTCAACGCATGTGC
TTTGCGTTCTGATGAGACAGTGATGTCGAAACCGCCTCTACAAATAATTTTGTTTAGGCATAAGACCCAC
AAATTCAGTAAGGAGGTATTTATGACCTATGTTCGTCATGTTCGGCACTCTCGGCGCACACCATGGCGTT
TCGCCGTATCTCTGGGCGACGTCCCCTCACGTCGCGCTCGGTCCTTACCCTTTTTACGCCCGTTGACCCG
TCATGCCCGTATTCCAGTGCGAGCGTTTGAAGAGGCCTCAGCTCGTGCCGGCGGTGAACTTGTCCGTCTG
AACATGGGCCCGCTGCGTCCGTATCTCGTAACCCATCCGGACCACGTCCAGCATATTCTTAAAAACAATC
AGCCCAACTATGTACGGTCAGGCATGTTTTGGGACCCGTTAGCACCCCTGTTGGGGCAGGGTATCTTGTC
CGATGGGGAAGGGTGGGCGGCATCTCGTAAGATTCTGCAGCCAGTGTTCACCGCGCGGTATGTGAATAGT
CTGACTGAACGTATGGCCCAAATTATTGATGCCCTGATTGATGCGACCGTTGTGCCCGGGCGGCGCACCA
ATGTGGCCGAACTGATTAGCACCCTGATCCATCCGACCATAGTTCGTTTGTTTCTGGGGGCCACAATCAG
CGACGCAGACATTAATCGTCTTGCTCCGGCCTACGACACCGGAGTGACGGCACGGTCAATTCGCCTCTTA
CTCCCTTTCGTGCCGCAGCGCTTTCCGCTCCCGGGCGATCGCGCATTTCGTCGGGCCGTACGTACGATTG
ATGAGGTTGTGTACCCTCGTATCGACAATGCCCGTGCGAGAGGCGACGAGGAGGTTGATTTAGTTTCACG
GCTGGTTTCTGCTCGCCGGCATGAACCCGGCGCAGATAAGTTGATTCGCGATGATATGGTTGCGATCCAC
GGCGCCGCAACTGAAACGTCTGTGACTGCGTTATCCTGGGTGTGGCCAGTTCTGGCTGCGCATCCCGACG
TGGCAGCGAAAGTTTACGCCGAAGTCGAACGTGTTGTTGGTGGGGGTCCGGTTACAGTCGCTCATCTTCC
GGAGCTGACCTATCTGAAGATGTTCGTGGACGAGCTGGTGCGATTGTATCCGCCAGGCTGGATTCTCCCT
CGCACCGCCGCGGGCAATGATCTGATAGATGGTATTGAAGTCCCGGCGGGATCAACAATGGTCTTAAGCC
CTTACCTGACTCATCGCTTGCCGGATTTCTGGGATCGCCCGTTAGACTTTGATCCGGAACGTTTTGCGCC
CGGCAATGACCGCAGCCGCCATAGATATGCTTACTTTCCGTTTGCTGCCGGCCCACACGTCTGTCTTGGC
CCGCACCTGTTTATGATGGAGGCGCTTCTGTTAATCGCCGGCATTCTTTGCAGATTTCGCCCGGCACCAG
ATACTCCTGGGCCGACCGCTCCAAGACTGGCCTCTACCCTCCGCCCGTCACGTGGGTTAAGCATGACCCT
GGTTCTCGCCGAAGGGCGCTAATAAGGATGAGCTCTACAAATAAGCAGAGGTGGTTGTGTTGCGAAAAAA
AAAAAAAAACACCCTAACGGGTGTTTTTTTTTTTTTGGTGTCCCCACGTGTGGCGCTGGAGACCGTCCAA
TGGCGGCGCGCCATCGAATGGTGCAAAACCTTTCGCGGTATGGCATGATAGCGCCCGGAAGAGAGTCAAT
TCAGGGTGGTGAATATGAGCCCGAAACGTCGTACCCAGGCAGAACGTGCAATGGAAACCCAGGGTAAACT
GATTGCAGCAGCACTGGGTGTTCTGCGTGAAAAAGGTTATGCAGGTTTTCGTATTGCAGATGTTCCGGGT
GCAGCCGGTGTTAGCCGTGGTGCACAGAGCCATCATTTTCCGACCAAACTGGAACTGCTGCTGGCAACCT
TTGAATGGCTGTATGAGCAGATTACCGAACGTAGCCGTGCACGTCTGGCAAAACTGAAACCGGAAGATGA
TGTTATTCAGCAGATGCTGGATGATGCAGCAGATTTTTTTCTGGATGATGATTTTAGCATCGGCCTGGAT
CTGATTGTTGCAGCAGATCGTGATCCGGCACTGCGTGAAGGTATTCTGCGTACCGTTGAACGTAATCGTT
TTGTTGTTGAAGATATGTGGCTGGGTGTGCTGGTGAGCCGTGGTCTGAGCCGTGATGATGCCGAAGATAT
TCTGTGGCTGATTTTTAACAGCGTTCGTGGTCTGACAGTTCGTAGCCTGTGGCAGAAAGATAAAGAACGT
TTTGAACGTGTGCGTAATAGCACCCTGGAAATTGCACGTGAACGTTATGCAAAATTCAAACGTTGATAAG
GATCCTAATTGGTAACGAATCAGACAATTGACGGCTCGAGGGAGTAGCATAGGGTTTGCAGAATCCCTGC
TTCGTCCATTTGACAGGCACATTATGCATCGATGATAAGCTGTCAAACATGAGCAGATCCTCTACGCCGG
ACGCATCGTGGCCGGCATCACCGGCGCCACAGGTGCGGTTGCTGGCGCCTATATCGCCGACATCACCGAT
GGGGAAGATCGGGCTCGCCACTTCGGGCTCATGAGCAAATATTTTATCTGAGGTGCTTCCTCGCTC
Features (pLannotate 1.2.2; 12 found; start..end, strand, type, name):
     28..54      +  misc_feature   bom (fragment): basis of mobility region from pBR322
    153..208     -  rep_origin     RSF ori (fragment): Plasmids containing the RSF 1030 origin of replication can be propagated in E. coli cells that contain additional plasmids with compatible origins.
    296..841     -  rep_origin     p15A ori: Plasmids containing the medium-copy-number p15A origin of replication can be propagated in E. coli cells that contain a second plasmid with the ColE1 origin.
    930..1745    -  CDS            KanR: aminoglycoside phosphotransferase; aph(3')-Ia; confers resistance to kanamycin in bacteria or G418 (Geneticin®) in eukaryotes
   1922..1949    +  protein_bind   CuO: CymR-binding P2 operator sequence from the p-cmt operon of Pseudomonas putida (Mullick et al., 2006) CymR
   1980..2007    +  protein_bind   CuO: CymR-binding P2 operator sequence from the p-cmt operon of Pseudomonas putida (Mullick et al., 2006) CymR
   2011..2066    +  ncRNA          Hammerhead 3: Accession: RF00008 - Hammerhead ribozyme (type III)
   3651..3724    +  promoter       lacIq promoter (fragment): lacI (mutant); In the lacIq allele, a single base change in the promoter boosts expression of the lacI gene about 10-fold.
   3725..4333    +  CDS            cymR: CYMR_PSEPU - Experimental evidence at transcript level: Swiss-Prot protein existence level 2. Involved in the repression of the cym and cmt operons which are responsible of the p-cymene degradation. From Pseudomonas putida (Arthrobacter siderocapsulatus).
   4438..4456    -  promoter       tet promoter (fragment): E. coli promoter for tetracycline efflux protein gene
   4466..4586    +  CDS            TcR (fragment): tetracycline efflux protein; tet; confers resistance to tetracycline
   4605..11      -  rep_origin     RSF ori (fragment) (across the origin): Plasmids containing the RSF 1030 origin of replication can be propagated in E. coli cells that contain additional plasmids with compatible origins.
