[The description below was written by a language model from this plasmid's Addgene catalogue record and pLannotate feature annotations shown in this document.]
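Description:
pCYP18 is a 4.6 kb bacterial expression plasmid built on the pCYP backbone for producing a cytochrome P450 from the actinomycete Nonomuraea mesophila in Escherichia coli. The catalogue describes the enzyme as an "LRD-modifying" P450, without expanding the abbreviation, and notes that the coding sequence was codon optimized and synthesized commercially. The plasmid is selected with kanamycin through the aph(3')-Ia aminoglycoside phosphotransferase gene. The annotated sequence shows a complete p15A origin, which is compatible with ColE1-type plasmids and so allows co-maintenance with other constructs. p15A is normally considered medium copy, whereas the catalogue lists the plasmid as high copy. Short fragments annotated as RSF origin, bom, tet promoter and tetracycline resistance gene appear to be backbone remnants rather than functional parts.

Expression is driven by the PcymRC promoter, a cumate-responsive system. The feature table shows two CuO operators, which are binding sites for the Pseudomonas putida CymR repressor. They are followed immediately by a type III hammerhead ribozyme, an element commonly used as a self-cleaving insulator that trims the 5' end of the transcript so translation is less dependent on promoter context. The P450 open reading frame itself was not annotated, but it presumably occupies the unannotated stretch between the ribozyme and the regulator cassette. That cassette encodes cymR downstream of a sequence matching a lacIq promoter fragment, so the plasmid carries its own repressor, and transcription should be held off until cumate relieves CymR binding. According to the associated publication title, the plasmid belongs to work on an engineered, redox-proficient E. coli host used to screen terpenoids and the P450s that modify them.
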