Addgene plasmid #212851: pCYP18
Purpose: Expresses the Nonomuraea mesophila LRD-modifying cytochrome P450 enzyme
Depositing lab: Christopher Voigt. Depositing organization: Massachusetts Institute of Technology. Publication: Design of a redox-proficient Escherichia coli for screening terpenoids and modifying cytochrome P450s. Lin GM, Voigt CA. Nature Catalysis. 6, 1016–1029 (2023). https://doi.org/10.1038/s41929-023-01049-5.
Backbone
  Vector backbone: pCYP
  Vector type: Bacterial Expression
Growth in bacteria
  Bacterial resistance: Kanamycin, 50 μg/mL
  Growth temperature: 37°C
  Growth strain: DH5alpha
  Copy number: High Copy
Gene/Insert
  Gene/Insert name: cytochrome P450 (alt name: Uniprot ID: A0A4R5EEG7)
  Species: Nonomuraea mesophila
  Promoter: PcymRC
  Cloning method: Unknown
Resource information
  A portion of this plasmid was derived from a plasmid made by: codon optimized and synthesized by vendors
Terms and licenses: Academic/Nonprofit Terms; Industry Terms: Not Available to Industry
How to cite: pCYP18 was a gift from Christopher Voigt (Addgene plasmid # 212851 ; http://n2t.net/addgene:212851 ; RRID:Addgene_212851)
